Addgene plasmid #43328: II-CGTC
Depositing lab: Chad Cowan & Kiran Musunuru. Depositing organization: Harvard University. Publication: A TALEN Genome-Editing System for Generating Human Stem Cell-Based Disease Models. Ding Q, Lee YK, Schaefer EA, Peters DT, Veres A, Kim K, Kuperwasser N, Motola DL, Meissner TB, Hendriks WT, Trevisan M, Gupta RM, Moisan A, Banks E, Friesen M, Schinzel RT, Xia F, Tang A, Xia Y, Figueroa E, Wann A, Ahfeldt T, Daheron L, Zhang F, Rubin LL, Peng LF, Chung RT, Musunuru K, Cowan CA. Cell Stem Cell. 2012 Dec 12. pii: S1934-5909(12)00645-5. doi: 10.1016/j.stem.2012.11.011. PubMed 23246482.
Backbone
  Vector backbone: pCRII-TOPO
  Backbone manufacturer: Invitrogen
  Backbone size w/o insert (bp): 3973
  Vector type: Bacterial Cloning
Growth in bacteria
  Bacterial resistance: Ampicillin and Kanamycin, 100 & 50 μg/mL
  Growth temperature: 37°C
  Growth strain: Top10
  Copy number: High Copy
Gene/Insert
  Gene/Insert name: II-CGTC
  Species: Synthetic
  Insert size (bp): 426
  Cloning method: TOPO Cloning
  Sequencing primers: 5′ T7; 3′ M13-rev
Terms and licenses: Academic/Nonprofit Terms; Industry Terms: Not Available to Industry
How to cite: II-CGTC was a gift from Chad Cowan & Kiran Musunuru (Addgene plasmid # 43328 ; http://n2t.net/addgene:43328 ; RRID:Addgene_43328)
