[The description below was written by a language model from this plasmid's Addgene catalogue record.]
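Description:
II-CGTC is a bacterial cloning plasmid built on the commercial pCRII-TOPO backbone (about 4 kb without insert), carrying a 426 bp synthetic insert that was introduced by TOPO cloning. It is maintained as a high-copy plasmid in E. coli and carries both ampicillin and kanamycin resistance, the dual-marker arrangement characteristic of this backbone. The listed sequencing primers (T7 at the 5′ end and M13 reverse at the 3′ end) indicate that the insert lies in the standard cloning site, flanked by these primer-binding sites. The vector type is given only as bacterial cloning, so there is no indication that the insert is meant to be expressed from this plasmid in bacteria or in eukaryotic cells.

The record gives the insert only the name "II-CGTC", describes it as synthetic, and provides no feature table, so its internal composition is not explicitly stated. The associated publication describes a TALEN genome-editing system used to generate human stem cell-based disease models. In that context, the name and size are consistent with a pre-assembled block of four TAL effector repeat modules recognising the bases C, G, T and C, with "II" plausibly marking the block's position in an ordered assembly scheme. This reading is an inference from the name and the publication rather than something the record states. On that interpretation, the plasmid would be one member of a library of storage clones, from which repeat blocks are combined into a full DNA-binding array in a separate TALEN expression vector. It would not itself be a functional nuclease construct.
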