>Addgene plasmid #43328 | II-CGTC | depositor partial sequence | sequence record 58593 | II-CGTC sequence 426 bps
CGTCTCGCTTAACCCCAGAGCAGGTCGTGGCGATCGCAAGCCACGACGGAGGAAAGCAAGCCTTGGAAAC
AGTACAGAGGCTGTTGCCTGTGCTGTGCCAAGCGCACGGACTCACCCCAGAGCAGGTCGTGGCAATCGCG
AGCAATAACGGCGGAAAACAGGCTTTGGAAACGGTGCAGAGGCTCCTTCCAGTGCTGTGCCAAGCGCACG
GCCTCACCCCAGAGCAGGTCGTGGCCATTGCCTCGAATGGAGGGGGCAAACAGGCGTTGGAAACCGTACA
ACGATTGCTGCCGGTGCTGTGCCAAGCGCACGGATTAACCCCAGAGCAGGTCGTGGCGATCGCAAGCCAC
GACGGAGGAAAGCAAGCCTTGGAAACAGTACAGAGGCTGTTGCCTGTGCTGTGCCAAGCGCACGGGCTCA
GAGACG
