>Addgene plasmid #43328 | II-CGTC | addgene partial sequence | sequence record 61869 | M13-F20 5'-TGTAAAACGACGGCCAGT-3'
TTGGGCGAATTGGGCCCTCTAGATGCATGCTCGAGCGGCCGCCAGTGTGATGGATATCTGCAGAATTCGC
CCTTATATAGATGCCGTCCTAGCGCGTCTCGCTTAACCCCAGAGCAGGTCGTGGCGATCGCAAGCCACGA
CGGAGGAAAGCAAGCCTTGGAAACAGTACAGAGGCTGTTGCCTGTGCTGTGCCAAGCGCACGGACTCACC
CCAGAGCAGGTCGTGGCAATCGCGAGCAATAACGGCGGAAAACAGGCTTTGGAAACGGTGCAGAGGCTCC
TTCCAGTGCTGTGCCAAGCGCACGGCCTCACCCCAGAGCAGGTCGTGGCCATTGCCTCGAATGGAGGGGG
CAAACAGGCGTTGGAAACCGTACAACGATTGCTGCCGGTGCTGTGCCAAGCGCACGGATTAACCCCAGAG
CAGGTCGTGGCGATCGCAAGCCACGACGGAGGAAAGCAAGCCTTGGAAACAGTACAGAGGCTGTTGCCTG
TGCTGTGCCAAGCGCACGGGCTCAGAGACGTGGGCACAGGAAAGATACTAAGGGCGAATTCCAGCACACT
GGCGGCCGTTACTAGTGGATCCGAGCTCGGTACCAAGCTTGGCGTAATCATGGTCATAGCTGTTTCCTGT
GTGAAATTGTTATCCGCTCACAATTCCACACAACATACGAGCCGGAAGCATAAAGTGTAAAGCCTGGGGT
GCCTAATGAGTGAGCTAACTCACATTAATTGCGTTGCGCTCACTGCCCGCTTTCCAGTCGGGAAACCTGT
CGTGCCAGCTGCATTAATGAATCGGCCAACGCGCGGGGAGAGGCGGTTTGCGTATTGGGCGCTCTTCCGC
TTCCTCGCTCACTGACTCGCTGCGCTCGGTCGTTCGGCTGCGGCGAGCGGTATCAGCTCACTCAAAGGCG
GTAATACGGTTATCCACAGAATCAGGGGATA
